>Addgene plasmid #224255 | pGEX-GST-BcPC-PLC | addgene full sequence | sequence record 457146 | Addgene NGS Result
ATGACCAAAATCCCTTAACGTGAGTTTTCGTTCCACTGAGCGTCAGACCCCGTAGAAAAGATCAAAGGAT
CTTCTTGAGATCCTTTTTTTCTGCGCGTAATCTGCTGCTTGCAAACAAAAAAACCACCGCTACCAGCGGT
GGTTTGTTTGCCGGATCAAGAGCTACCAACTCTTTTTCCGAAGGTAACTGGCTTCAGCAGAGCGCAGATA
CCAAATACTGTCCTTCTAGTGTAGCCGTAGTTAGGCCACCACTTCAAGAACTCTGTAGCACCGCCTACAT
ACCTCGCTCTGCTAATCCTGTTACCAGTGGCTGCTGCCAGTGGCGATAAGTCGTGTCTTACCGGGTTGGA
CTCAAGACGATAGTTACCGGATAAGGCGCAGCGGTCGGGCTGAACGGGGGGTTCGTGCACACAGCCCAGC
TTGGAGCGAACGACCTACACCGAACTGAGATACCTACAGCGTGAGCTATGAGAAAGCGCCACGCTTCCCG
AAGGGAGAAAGGCGGACAGGTATCCGGTAAGCGGCAGGGTCGGAACAGGAGAGCGCACGAGGGAGCTTCC
AGGGGGAAACGCCTGGTATCTTTATAGTCCTGTCGGGTTTCGCCACCTCTGACTTGAGCGTCGATTTTTG
TGATGCTCGTCAGGGGGGCGGAGCCTATGGAAAAACGCCAGCAACGCGGCCTTTTTACGGTTCCTGGCCT
TTTGCTGGCCTTTTGCTCACATGTTCTTTCCTGCGTTATCCCCTGATTCTGTGGATAACCGTATTACCGC
CTTTGAGTGAGCTGATACCGCTCGCCGCAGCCGAACGACCGAGCGCAGCGAGTCAGTGAGCGAGGAAGCG
GAAGAGCGCCTGATGCGGTATTTTCTCCTTACGCATCTGTGCGGTATTTCACACCGCATAAATTCCGACA
CCATCGAATGGCGCAAAACCTTTCGCGGTATGGCATGATAGCGCCCGGAAGAGAGTCAATTCAGGGTGGT
GAATGTGAAACCAGTAACGTTATACGATGTCGCAGAGTATGCCGGTGTCTCTTATCAGACCGTTTCCCGC
GTGGTGAACCAGGCCAGCCACGTTTCTGCGAAAACGCGGGAAAAAGTGGAAGCGGCGATGGCGGAGCTGA
ATTACATTCCCAACCGCGTGGCACAACAACTGGCGGGCAAACAGTCGTTGCTGATTGGCGTTGCCACCTC
CAGTCTGGCCCTGCACGCGCCGTCGCAAATTGTCGCGGCGATTAAATCTCGCGCCGATCAACTGGGTGCC
AGCGTGGTGGTGTCGATGGTAGAACGAAGCGGCGTCGAAGCCTGTAAAGCGGCGGTGCACAATCTTCTCG
CGCAACGCGTCAGTGGGCTGATCATTAACTATCCGCTGGATGACCAGGATGCCATTGCTGTGGAAGCTGC
CTGCACTAATGTTCCGGCGTTATTTCTTGATGTCTCTGACCAGACACCCATCAACAGTATTATTTTCTCC
CATGAAGACGGTACGCGACTGGGCGTGGAGCATCTGGTCGCATTGGGTCACCAGCAAATCGCGCTGTTAG
CGGGCCCATTAAGTTCTGTCTCGGCGCGTCTGCGTCTGGCTGGCTGGCATAAATATCTCACTCGCAATCA
AATTCAGCCGATAGCGGAACGGGAAGGCGACTGGAGTGCCATGTCCGGTTTTCAACAAACCATGCAAATG
CTGAATGAGGGCATCGTTCCCACTGCGATGCTGGTTGCCAACGATCAGATGGCGCTGGGCGCAATGCGCG
CCATTACCGAGTCCGGGCTGCGCGTTGGTGCGGATATCTCGGTAGTGGGATACGACGATACCGAAGACAG
CTCATGTTATATCCCGCCGTTAACCACCATCAAACAGGATTTTCGCCTGCTGGGGCAAACCAGCGTGGAC
CGCTTGCTGCAACTCTCTCAGGGCCAGGCGGTGAAGGGCAATCAGCTGTTGCCCGTCTCACTGGTGAAAA
GAAAAACCACGCTAGCGCCCAATACGCAAACCGCCTCTCCCCGCGCGTTGGCCGATTCATTAATGCAGCT
GGCACGACAGGTTTCCCGACTGGAAAGCGGGCAGTGAGCGCAACGCAATTAATGTAAGTTAGCTCACTCA
TTAGGCACCCCAGGCTTTACACTTTATGCTTCCGGCTCGTATGTTGTGTGGAATTGTGAGCGGATAACAA
TTTCACACAGGAAACAGCTATGACCATGATTACGGATTCACTGGCCGTCGTTTTACAACGTCGTGACTGG
GAAAACCCTGGCGTTACCCAACTTAATCGCCTTGCAGCACATCCCCCTTTCGCCAGCTGGCGTAATAGCG
AAGAGGCCCGCACCGATCGCCCTTCCCAACAGTTGCGCAGCCTGAATGGCGAATGGCGCTTTGCCTGGTT
TCCGGCACCAGAAGCGGTGCCGGAAAGCTGGCTGGAGTGCGATCTTCCTGAGGCCGATACTGTCGTCGTC
CCCTCAAACTGGCAGATGCACGGTTACGATGCGCCCATCTACACCAACGTGACCTATCCCATTACGGTCA
ATCCGCCGTTTGTTCCCACGGAGAATCCGACGGGTTGTTACTCGCTCACATTTAATGTTGATGAAAGCTG
GCTACAGGAAGGCCAGACGCGAATTATTTTTGATGGCGTTGGAATTAGCTTATCGACTGCACGGTGCACC
AATGCTTCTGGCGTCAGGCAGCCATCGGAAGCTGTGGTATGGCTGTGCAGGTCGTAAATCACTGCATAAT
TCGTGTCGCTCAAGGCGCACTCCCGTTCTGGATAATGTTTTTTGCGCCGACATCATAACGGTTCTGGCAA
ATATTCTGAAATGAGCTGTTGACAATTAATCATCGGCTCGTATAATGTGTGGAATTGTGAGCGGATAACA
ATTTCACACAGGAAACAGTATTCATGTCCCCTATACTAGGTTATTGGAAAATTAAGGGCCTTGTGCAACC
CACTCGACTTCTTTTGGAATATCTTGAAGAAAAATATGAAGAGCATTTGTATGAGCGCGATGAAGGTGAT
AAATGGCGAAACAAAAAGTTTGAATTGGGTTTGGAGTTTCCCAATCTTCCTTATTATATTGATGGTGATG
TTAAATTAACACAGTCTATGGCCATCATACGTTATATAGCTGACAAGCACAACATGTTGGGTGGTTGTCC
AAAAGAGCGTGCAGAGATTTCAATGCTTGAAGGAGCGGTTTTGGATATTAGATACGGTGTTTCGAGAATT
GCATATAGTAAAGACTTTGAAACTCTCAAAGTTGATTTTCTTAGCAAGCTACCTGAAATGCTGAAAATGT
TCGAAGATCGTTTATGTCATAAAACATATTTAAATGGTGATCATGTAACCCATCCTGACTTCATGTTGTA
TGACGCTCTTGATGTTGTTTTATACATGGACCCAATGTGCCTGGATGCGTTCCCAAAATTAGTTTGTTTT
AAAAAACGTATTGAAGCTATCCCACAAATTGATAAGTACTTGAAATCCAGCAAGTATATAGCATGGCCTT
TGCAGGGCTGGCAAGCCACGTTTGGTGGTGGCGACCATCCTCCAAAATCGGATCTGGAAGTTCTGTTCCA
GGGGCCCCTGGGATCCATGAAAAAAAAAGTACTTGCTTTAGCGGCAGCTATTACATTAGTTGCTCCATTA
CAAAGTGTTGCATTTGCTCATGAAAATGATGGGGGACAGAGATTTGGAGTTATTCCGCGCTGGTCTGCTG
AAGATAAACATAAAGAAGGCGTGAATTCTCATTTATGGATTGTAAACCGTGCAATTGATATTATGTCTCG
TAATACAACACTTGTAAAACAAGATCGAGTTGCACTATTAAATGAATGGCGTACTGAGTTAGAGAACGGT
ATTTATGCTGCTGACTATGAAAATCCTTATTATGATAATAGCACATTTGCTTCACATTTCTATGACCCTG
ACAATGGGAAAACTTATATTCCGTATGCAAAGCAAGCAAAGGAAACAGGAGCTAAATATTTTAAATTAGC
TGGTGAGTCTTATAAAAATAAAGATATGAAACAAGCGTTCTTCTATTTAGGATTATCTCTTCATTATTTA
GGGGATGTAAACCAACCGATGCATGCGGCAAACTTTACGAATCTATCGTATCCACAAGGATTCCATTCTA
AATATGAAAACTTTGTAGATACGATAAAAGATAATTATAAAGTAACGGATGGAAATGGATATTGGAACTG
GAAAGGTACGAATCCAGAAGATTGGATTCATGGAGCGGCAGTAGTTGCGAAACAAGATTACGCTGGCATT
GTAAATGATAATACGAAAGATTGGTTCGTGAGAGCTGCTGTATCACAAGAATATGCAGATAAATGGCGCG
CTGAAGTTACACCAATGACAGGTAAGCGTTTAATGGATGCACAACGTGTTACTGCTGGATATATTCAGCT
TTGGTTTGATACGTACGGAAATCGTTAACTCGAGCGGCCGCATCGTGACTGACTGACGATCTGCCTCGCG
CGTTTCGGTGATGACGGTGAAAACCTCTGACACATGCAGCTCCCGGAGACGGTCACAGCTTGTCTGTAAG
CGGATGCCGGGAGCAGACAAGCCCGTCAGGGCGCGTCAGCGGGTGTTGGCGGGTGTCGGGGCGCAGCCAT
GACCCAGTCACGTAGCGATAGCGGAGTGTATAATTCTTGAAGACGAAAGGGCCTCGTGATACGCCTATTT
TTATAGGTTAATGTCATGATAATAATGGTTTCTTAGACGTCAGGTGGCACTTTTCGGGGAAATGTGCGCG
GAACCCCTATTTGTTTATTTTTCTAAATACATTCAAATATGTATCCGCTCATGAGACAATAACCCTGATA
AATGCTTCAATAATATTGAAAAAGGAAGAGTATGAGTATTCAACATTTCCGTGTCGCCCTTATTCCCTTT
TTTGCGGCATTTTGCCTTCCTGTTTTTGCTCACCCAGAAACGCTGGTGAAAGTAAAAGATGCTGAAGATC
AGTTGGGTGCACGAGTGGGTTACATCGAACTGGATCTCAACAGCGGTAAGATCCTTGAGAGTTTTCGCCC
CGAAGAACGTTTTCCAATGATGAGCACTTTTAAAGTTCTGCTATGTGGCGCGGTATTATCCCGTGTTGAC
GCCGGGCAAGAGCAACTCGGTCGCCGCATACACTATTCTCAGAATGACTTGGTTGAGTACTCACCAGTCA
CAGAAAAGCATCTTACGGATGGCATGACAGTAAGAGAATTATGCAGTGCTGCCATAACCATGAGTGATAA
CACTGCGGCCAACTTACTTCTGACAACGATCGGAGGACCGAAGGAGCTAACCGCTTTTTTGCACAACATG
GGGGATCATGTAACTCGCCTTGATCGTTGGGAACCGGAGCTGAATGAAGCCATACCAAACGACGAGCGTG
ACACCACGATGCCTGCAGCAATGGCAACAACGTTGCGCAAACTATTAACTGGCGAACTACTTACTCTAGC
TTCCCGGCAACAATTAATAGACTGGATGGAGGCGGATAAAGTTGCAGGACCACTTCTGCGCTCGGCCCTT
CCGGCTGGCTGGTTTATTGCTGATAAATCTGGAGCCGGTGAGCGTGGGTCTCGCGGTATCATTGCAGCAC
TGGGGCCAGATGGTAAGCCCTCCCGTATCGTAGTTATCTACACGACGGGGAGTCAGGCAACTATGGATGA
ACGAAATAGACAGATCGCTGAGATAGGTGCCTCACTGATTAAGCATTGGTAACTGTCAGACCAAGTTTAC
TCATATATACTTTAGATTGATTTAAAACTTCATTTTTAATTTAAAAGGATCTAGGTGAAGATCCTTTTTG
ATAATCTC
Features (pLannotate 1.2.2; 17 found; start..end, strand, type, name):
     75..663     +  rep_origin     ori: high-copy-number ColE1/pMB1/pBR322/pUC origin of replication
    849..900     -  misc_feature   bom (fragment): basis of mobility region from pBR322
    907..984     +  promoter       lacI promoter: lacI
    985..2067    +  CDS            lacI: lac repressor; lacI; The lac repressor binds to the lac operator to inhibit transcription in E. coli. This inhibition can be relieved by adding lactose or isopropyl-β-D-thiogalactopyranoside (IPTG).
   2080..2101    +  protein_bind   CAP binding site: CAP binding activates transcription in the presence of cAMP. E. coli catabolite activator protein
   2116..2146    +  promoter       lac promoter: promoter for the E. coli lac operon
   2154..2170    +  protein_bind   lac operator: The lac repressor binds to the lac operator to inhibit transcription in E. coli. This inhibition can be relieved by adding lactose or isopropyl-β-D-thiogalactopyranoside (IPTG). lac repressor encoded by lacI
   2190..2363    +  CDS            lacZα: LacZα fragment of β-galactosidase; lacZ fragment
   2627..2743    -  CDS            yciV (fragment): RNAAM_ECOLI - Also known as trpH From Escherichia coli (strain K12).
   2819..2847    +  promoter       tac promoter: strong E. coli promoter; hybrid between the trp and lac UV5 promoters
   2855..2871    +  protein_bind   lac operator: The lac repressor binds to the lac operator to inhibit transcription in E. coli. This inhibition can be relieved by adding lactose or isopropyl-β-D-thiogalactopyranoside (IPTG). lac repressor encoded by lacI
   2894..3547    +  CDS            GST26_SCHJA: Experimental evidence at protein level: Swiss-Prot protein existence level 1. GST isoenzymes appear to play a central role in the parasite detoxification system. Other functions are also suspected including a role in increasing the solubility of haematin in the parasite gut. From Schistosoma japonicum (Blood fluke).
   3587..4435    +  CDS            plc: PHLC_BACCE - Experimental evidence at protein level: Swiss-Prot protein existence level 1. Required, with sphingomyelinase, to effect target cell lysis (hemolysis). From Bacillus cereus.
   4471..4510    +  CDS            rop (fragment): Rop protein, which maintains plasmids at low copy number; rop
   4612..4652    +  misc_feature   bom (fragment): basis of mobility region from pBR322
   4757..4861    +  promoter       AmpR promoter: bla
   4862..5722    +  CDS            AmpR: β-lactamase; bla; confers resistance to ampicillin, carbenicillin, and related antibiotics
