[The description below was written by a language model from this plasmid's Addgene catalogue record and pLannotate feature annotations shown in this document.]
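Description:
pGEX-GST-BcPC-PLC is a bacterial expression plasmid built on the pGEX-6P-1 backbone for producing Bacillus cereus phosphatidylcholine-specific phospholipase C (PC-PLC, EC 3.1.4.3) as a GST fusion protein in E. coli. It replicates from a ColE1/pMB1-type origin and is selected with ampicillin through the β-lactamase (AmpR) gene. The plasmid also carries its own lacI gene with its promoter, so the lac repressor needed for regulated expression is supplied in cis. Short bom and rop fragments and a lacZα segment with its lac promoter and operator are annotated as backbone remnants.

The payload is an approximately 850 bp plc coding sequence cloned from B. cereus ATCC 14579 between BamHI and XhoI sites, both of which are retained. It sits downstream of, and in frame with, the Schistosoma japonicum glutathione S-transferase open reading frame. An HRV 3C protease recognition site, contributed by the backbone, lies between GST and the enzyme, so the tag can be cleaved off after glutathione affinity purification. The catalogue entry lists the promoter as the lac promoter, but the feature table places a tac promoter and lac operator directly upstream of GST. The fusion therefore appears to be driven by this strong trp/lac hybrid promoter, repressed by LacI and inducible with IPTG.

The catalogue gives a total size of 5,117 bp, whereas the sequenced record annotated here is 5,818 nt, a discrepancy the record does not explain. The associated publication concerns a liquid chromatography–mass spectrometry activity assay for PC-PLC, which is consistent with using this plasmid as a source of recombinant enzyme.
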