Addgene plasmid #224255: pGEX-GST-BcPC-PLC
Purpose: Express N-terminal HRV 3C protease cleavable GST fused to Bacillus cereus PC-PLC in E.coli
Depositing lab: Chiaki Murakami. Depositing organization: Chiba University. Publication: Development of a liquid chromatography-mass spectrometry based enzyme activity assay for phosphatidylcholine-specific phospholipase C. Murakami C, Mizuno S, Kado S, Sakane F. Anal Biochem. 2017 Jun 1;526:43-49. doi: 10.1016/j.ab.2017.03.010. Epub 2017 Mar 14. PubMed 28315318.
Backbone
  Vector backbone: pGEX-6P-1
  Backbone manufacturer: Cytiva
  Backbone size w/o insert (bp): 4265
  Total vector size (bp): 5117
  Vector type: Bacterial Expression
Growth in bacteria
  Bacterial resistance: Ampicillin, 100 μg/mL
  Growth temperature: 37°C
  Growth strain: DH5alpha
  Copy number: Unknown
Gene/Insert
  Gene/Insert name: Bacillus cereus phospholipase C (alt names: Phosphatidylcholine-specific phospholipase C; PC-PLC; Phospholipase C, EC:3.1.4.3,)
  Species: Bacillus cereus ATCC 14579
  Insert size (bp): 852
  Mutation: The gene of Bacillus cereus ATCC 14579 was used for cloning
  GenBank ID: Q81HW1 · Q81HW1_BACCR WP_000730997.1
  Entrez Gene: plC (a.k.a. C2I25_RS08115, C2I25_08115); plC (a.k.a. FOC91_RS06050, FOC91_06050)
  Promoter: lac promoter
  Tag / fusion protein: GST (N terminal on backbone); HRV-3C (LEVLFQGP) site (N terminal on backbone)
  Cloning method: Restriction Enzyme; 5′ cloning site BamHI (not destroyed); 3′ cloning site XhoI (not destroyed)
  Sequencing primers: 5′ CATTAGGCACCCCAGGCTTTACACTTTATG; 3′ GCTTACAGACAAGCTGTGACCGTC
Terms and licenses: Academic/Nonprofit Terms; Industry Terms: Not Available to Industry
How to cite: pGEX-GST-BcPC-PLC was a gift from Chiaki Murakami (Addgene plasmid # 224255 ; http://n2t.net/addgene:224255 ; RRID:Addgene_224255)
